Addgene plasmid #177746: pCMV(MinDis)-iCyt_BrEt_SnFR_ER
Purpose: Develop a family of genetically encoded fluorescent biosensors for nicotinic agonists, termed iDrugSnFRs, thus enabling optical subcellular pharmacokinetics for nicotinic agonists
Depositing lab: Henry Lester. Depositing organization: California Institute of Technology. Publication: Fluorescence activation mechanism and imaging of drug permeation with new sensors for smoking-cessation ligands. Nichols AL, Blumenfeld Z, Fan C, Luebbert L, Blom AE, Cohen BN, Marvin JS, Borden PM, Kim CH, Muthusamy AK, Shivange AV, Knox HJ, Campello HR, Wang JH, Dougherty DA, Looger LL, Gallagher T, Rees DC, Lester HA. eLife. 2022 Jan 4;11. pii: 74648. doi: 10.7554/eLife.74648. PubMed 34982029.
Backbone
  Vector backbone: pCMV(MinDis)
  Backbone manufacturer: modified from Invitrogen
  Backbone size w/o insert (bp): 5005
  Vector type: Mammalian Expression
Growth in bacteria
  Bacterial resistance: Ampicillin, 100 μg/mL
  Growth temperature: 37°C
  Growth strain: DH5alpha
  Copy number: High Copy
Gene/Insert
  Gene/Insert name: pCMV(MinDis)-iCyt_BrEt_SnFR_ER
  Species: Synthetic
  Insert size (bp): 1650
  Promoter: hCMV
  Cloning method: Restriction Enzyme; 5′ cloning site Unknown (unknown if destroyed)
  Sequencing primers: 5′ T7; 3′ BGHR
Terms and licenses: Academic/Nonprofit Terms; Industry Terms: Not Available to Industry
Depositor comments: Read the preprint at bioRxiv: https://www.biorxiv.org/content/10.1101/2021.10.04.463082v3.
How to cite: pCMV(MinDis)-iCyt_BrEt_SnFR_ER was a gift from Henry Lester (Addgene plasmid # 177746 ; http://n2t.net/addgene:177746 ; RRID:Addgene_177746)
