[The description below was written by a language model from this plasmid's Addgene catalogue record and pLannotate feature annotations shown in this document.]
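Description:
pCMV(MinDis)-iCyt_BrEt_SnFR_ER is a mammalian expression plasmid of about 6.65 kb, built on pCMV(MinDis), a backbone recorded as modified from an Invitrogen vector. It carries a synthetic insert of roughly 1.65 kb encoding one member of the iDrugSnFR family of genetically encoded fluorescent biosensors for nicotinic agonists. Transcription is driven by the human cytomegalovirus immediate-early enhancer and promoter and terminated by a bovine growth hormone polyadenylation signal. A T7 promoter sits just upstream of the coding region and, together with the bGH region, serves as a sequencing primer site. Within the insert, automated annotation recognises only a GFP-derived coding segment, labelled cEGFP. The flanking sensor sequences on either side are unannotated, and the record does not describe the ligand-binding portion. The "_ER" suffix suggests a version directed to the endoplasmic reticulum, and the name hints at a cytisine-related ligand, but neither the targeting elements nor the specific analyte is stated in the fields. A short hit annotated as a truncated HIV-1 LTR fragment next to the CMV promoter, and several tiny promoter or poly(A) fragments, are probably incidental matches.

The plasmid replicates at high copy in E. coli from a ColE1/pUC-type origin and is selected with ampicillin through the bla gene; an f1 origin is also present. An SV40 early promoter drives NeoR/KanR with an HSV TK poly(A) signal, which could allow G418 selection of transfected mammalian cells, and a bleomycin-resistance fragment lies nearby. According to the stated purpose, the sensor family enables optical measurement of subcellular pharmacokinetics, that is, imaging how nicotinic drugs such as smoking-cessation ligands enter cells and organelles.
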