Features (pLannotate 1.2.2; 17 found; start..end, strand, type, name):
      9..388     +  enhancer       CMV enhancer: human cytomegalovirus immediate early enhancer
    389..589     +  promoter       CMV promoter: human cytomegalovirus (CMV) immediate early promoter
    591..621     +  LTR            5' LTR (truncated) (fragment): truncated 5' long terminal repeat (LTR) from HIV-1
    637..655     +  promoter       T7 promoter: promoter for bacteriophage T7 RNA polymerase
   1030..1749    +  CDS            cEGFP: cEGFP is a basic (constitutively fluorescent) green fluorescent protein published in 2008, derived from Aequorea victoria.
   2410..2521    +  polyA_signal   bGH poly(A) signal: bovine growth hormone polyadenylation signal
   2638..2656    +  promoter       SV40 promoter (fragment): SV40 enhancer and early promoter
   2766..3354    -  rep_origin     ori: high-copy-number ColE1/pMB1/pBR322/pUC origin of replication
   3576..3592    +  polyA_signal   bGH poly(A) signal (fragment): bovine growth hormone polyadenylation signal
   3683..3730    -  polyA_signal   HSV TK poly(A) signal: herpes simplex virus thymidine kinase polyadenylation signal (Cole and Stacy, 1985)
   3789..3941    -  CDS            ble (fragment): BLE_KLEPN - Experimental evidence at protein level: Swiss-Prot protein existence level 1. Binding protein with a strong affinity to the bleomycin family of antibiotics. Binds to CL990; an antimitotic-antibiotic compound. From Klebsiella pneumoniae.
   3962..4756    -  CDS            NeoR/KanR: aminoglycoside phosphotransferase from Tn5; aph(3')-II (or nptII); confers resistance to neomycin, kanamycin, and G418 (Geneticin®)
   4791..5144    -  promoter       SV40 promoter: SV40 enhancer and early promoter
   5146..5163    -  promoter       AmpR promoter (fragment): bla
   5204..6064    -  CDS            AmpR: β-lactamase; bla; confers resistance to ampicillin, carbenicillin, and related antibiotics
   6065..6169    -  promoter       AmpR promoter: bla
   6196..6624    +  rep_origin     f1 ori (sequence partly withheld): f1 bacteriophage origin of replication; arrow indicates direction of (+) strand synthesis
>Addgene plasmid #177746 | pCMV(MinDis)-iCyt_BrEt_SnFR_ER | addgene full sequence | sequence record 349555 | Addgene NGS Result
CGCGCGTTGACATTGATTATTGACTAGTTATTAATAGTAATCAATTACGGGGTCATTAGTTCATAGCCCA
TATATGGAGTTCCGCGTTACATAACTTACGGTAAATGGCCCGCCTGGCTGACCGCCCAACGACCCCCGCC
CATTGACGTCAATAATGACGTATGTTCCCATAGTAACGCCAATAGGGACTTTCCATTGACGTCAATGGGT
GGAGTATTTACGGTAAACTGCCCACTTGGCAGTACATCAAGTGTATCATATGCCAAGTACGCCCCCTATT
GACGTCAATGACGGTAAATGGCCCGCCTGGCATTATGCCCAGTACATGACCTTATGGGACTTTCCTACTT
GGCAGTACATCTACGTATTAGTCATCGCTATTACCATGGTGATGCGGTTTTGGCAGTACATCAATGGGCG
TGGATAGCGGTTTGACTCACGGGGATTTCCAAGTCTCCACCCCATTGACGTCAATGGGAGTTTGTTTTGG
CACCAAAATCAACGGGACTTTCCAAAATGTCGTAACAACTCCGCCCCATTGACGCAAATGGGCGGTAGGC
GTGTACGGTGGGAGGTCTATATAAGCAGAACTCTCTGGCTAACTAGAGAACCCACTGCTTACTGGCTTAT
CGAAATTAATACGACTCACTATAGGGAGACCCAAGCTTGGTACCGAACTCGGATCCACTAGTAACGGCCG
CCAGTGTGCTGGAATTCGGCTTGGGGATATCCACCATGCTGCTATCCGTGCCGCTGCTGCTCGGCCTCCT
CGGCCTGGCCATCGCCAGATCTGCGAACGACACCGTAGTTGTGGGCTCGATCATCTTTACAGAAGGGATT
ATCGTCGCAAACATGGTGGCAGAGATGATTGAGGCGCATACAGACCTTAAGGTGGTTCGCAAACTGAACC
TTGGCGGGCAGGGTGTTAACTTTGAAGCCATTAAACGCGGAGGTGCGAATAATGGTATTGACATTTACGT
GGAGTACACTGGGCACGGTCTTGTGGATATTCTGGGGTTCCCGGAGCCGAACGTCTATATCACCGCCGAC
AAGCAGAAGAACGGCATCAAGGCGAACTTCAAGATCCGCCACAACGTGGAGGACGGCAGCGTGCAGCTCG
CCGACCACTACCAGCAGAACACCCCCATCGGCGACGGCCCCGTGCTGCTGCCCGACAACCACTACCTGAG
CACCCAGTCCGTGCTGAGCAAAGACCCCAACGAGAAGCGCGATCACATGGTCCTGCTGGAGTTCGTGACC
GCCGCCGGGATCACTCTCGGCATGGACGAGCTGTACAAGGGCGGTACCGGAGGGAGCATGAGCAAGGGCG
AGGAGCTGTTCACCGGGGTGGTGCCCATCCTGGTCGAGCTGGACGGCGACGTAAACGGCCACAAGTTCAG
CGTGCGCGGCGAGGGCGAGGGCGATGCCACCAACGGCAAGCTGACCCTGAAGTTCATCTGCACCACCGGC
AAGCTGCCCGTGCCCTGGCCCACCCTCGTGACCACCCTGACCTACGGCGTGCAGTGCTTCAGCCGCTACC
CCGACCACATGAAGCAGCACGACTTCTTCAAGTCCGCCATGCCCGAAGGCTACGTCCAGGAGCGCACCAT
CAGCTTCAAGGACGACGGCACCTACAAGACCCGCGCCGAGGTGAAGTTCGAGGGCGACACCCTGGTGAAC
CGCATCGAGCTGAAGGGCATCGACTTCAAGGAGGACGGCAACATCCTGGGGCACAAGCTGGAGTACAACT
TTCCGCCGCCCGCGACTACTGATCCAGAAGGTGCATACGAAACCGTGAAGAAGGAGTACAAACGTAAATG
GAATATTGTATGGCTCAAACCACTGGGATTCAACAATACGTATACGCTTACCGTTAAAGACGAACTGGCG
AAACAGTATAACCTTAAAACCTTCAGTGACTTAGCGAAAATCTCGGATAAGCTGATTCTGGGTGCAACGA
TGTGGTTTTTAGAAGGGCCCGATGGTTACCCAGGCCTGCAAAAACTGTACAATTTCAAATTCAAGCACAC
CAAAAGCATGGACATGGGTATTCGCTATACCGCCATTGATAATAACGAAGTTCAGGTAATTGATGCCTGG
GCCACTGATGGCTTGCTGGTGAGCCACAAATTAAAAATTCTGGAGGATGATAAAGCGTTCTTCCCGCCGT
ATTATGCTGCCCCCATCATCCGTCAGGATGTCTTAGATAAGCATCCTGAACTGAAGGACGTGCTGAACAA
ACTCGCGAATCAAATTTCACTGGAAGAAATGCAGAAACTGAATTACAAGGTGGACGGTGAGGGTCAGGAC
CCAGCGAAAGTAGCTAAGGAGTTTTTGAAAGAGAAAGGTTTAATTCTGCAGACAGCAGAAAAAGATGAGT
TGTGAGCGGCCGCTCGAGATCAGCCTCGACTGTGCCTTCTAGTTGCCAGCCATCTGTTGTTTGCCCCTCC
CCCGTGCCTTCCTTGACCCTGGAAGGTGCCACTCCCACTGTCCTTTCCTAATAAAATGAGGAAATTGCAT
CGCATTGTCTGAGTAGGTGTCATTCTATTCTGGGGGGTGGGGTGGGGCAGGACAGCAAGGGGGAGGATTG
GGAAGACAATAGCAGGCGTGCTGGGGATGCGGTGGGCTCTATGGCTTCTGAGGCGGAAAGAACCAGTGGC
GGTAATACGGTTATCCACAGAATCAGGGGATAACGCAGGAAAGAACATGTGAGCAAAAGGCCAGCAAAAG
GCCAGGAACCGTAAAAAGGCCGCGTTGCTGACGTTTTTCCATAGGCTCCGCCCCCCTGACGAGCATCACA
AAAATCGACGCTCAAGTCAGAGGTGGCGAAACCCGACAGGACTATAAAGATACCAGGCGTTTCCCCCTGG
AAGCTCCCTCGTGCGCTCTCCTGTTCCGACCCTGCCGCTTACCGGATACCTGTCCGCCTTTCTCCCTTCG
GGAAGCGTGGCGCTTTCTCATAGCTCACGCTGTAGGTATCTCAGTTCGGTGTAGGTCGTTCGCTCCAAGC
TGGGCTGTGTGCACGAACCCCCCGTTCAGCCCGACCGCTGCGCCTTATCCGGTAACTATCGTCTTGAGTC
CAACCCGGTAAGACACGACTTATCGCCACTGGCAGCAGCCACTGGTAACAGGATTAGCAGAGCGAGGTAT
GTAGGCGGTGCTACAGAGTTCTTGAAGTGGTGGCCTAACTACGGCTACACTAGAAGAACAGTATTTGGTA
TCTGCGCTCTGCTGAAGCCAGTTACCTTCGGAAAAAGAGTTGGTAGCTCTTGATCCGGCAAACAAACCAC
CGCTGGTAGCGGTGGTTTTTTTGTTTGCAAGCAGCAGATTACGCGCAGAAAAAAAGGATCTCAAGAAGAT
CCTTTGATCTTTTCTACGGGGTCTGACGCTCAGTGGAACGAAAACTCACGTTAAGGGATTTTGGTCATGA
GATTATCAAAAAGGATCTTCACCTAGATCCTTTTAAATTAAAAATGAAGTTTTAAATCAATCTAAAGTAT
ATATGAGTAACCTGAGGCTATGGCAGGGCCTGCCGCCCCGACGTTGGCTGCGAGCCCTGGGCCTTCACCC
GAACTTGGGGGGTGGGGTGGGGAAAAGGAAGAAACGCGGGCGTATTGGCCCCAATGGGGTCTCGGTGGGG
TATCGACAGAGTGCCAGCCCTGGGACCGAACCCCGCGTTTATGAACAAACGACCCAACACCGTGCGTTTT
ATTCTGTCTTTTTATTGCCGTCATAGCGCGGGTTCCTTCCGGTATTGTCTCCTTCCGTGTTTCAGTTAGC
CTCCCCCTAGGGTGGGCGAAGAACTCCAGCATGAGATCCCCGCGCTGGAGGATCATCCAGCCGGCGTCCC
GGAAAACGATTCCGAAGCCCAACCTTTCATAGAAGGCGGCGGTGGAATCGAAATCTCGTGATGGCAGGTT
GGGCGTCGCTTGGTCGGTCATTTCGAACCCCAGAGTCCCGCTCAGAAGAACTCGTCAAGAAGGCGATAGA
AGGCGATGCGCTGCGAATCGGGAGCGGCGATACCGTAAAGCACGAGGAAGCGGTCAGCCCATTCGCCGCC
AAGCTCTTCAGCAATATCACGGGTAGCCAACGCTATGTCCTGATAGCGGTCCGCCACACCCAGCCGGCCA
CAGTCGATGAATCCAGAAAAGCGGCCATTTTCCACCATGATATTCGGCAAGCAGGCATCGCCATGGGTCA
CGGCTAGATCCTCGCCGTCGGGCTTGCTCGCCTTGAGCCTGGCGAACAGTTCGGCTGGCGCGAGCCCCTG
ATGCTCTTCGTCCAGATCATCCTGATCGACAAGACCAGCTTCCATCCGAGTACGTGCTCGCTCGATGCGA
TGTTTCGCTTGGTGGTCGAATGGGCAGGTAGCCGGATCAAGCGTATGCAGCCGCCGCATTGCATCAGCCA
TGATGGATACTTTCTCGGCAGGAGCAAGGTGAGATGACAGGAGATCCTGCCCCGGCACTTCGCCCAATAG
CAGCCAGTCCCTTCCCGCTTCAGTGACAACGTCGAGCACAGCTGCGCAAGGAACGCCCGTCGTGGCCAGC
CACGATAGCCGCGCTGCCTCGTCTTGCAGTTCATTCAGGGCACCGGACAGGTCGGTCTTGACAAAAAGAA
CCGGGCGCCCCTGCGCTGACAGCCGGAACACGGCGGCATCAGAGCAGCCGATTGTCTGTTGTGCCCAGTC
ATAGCCGAATAGCCTCTCCACCCAAGCGGCCGGAGAACCTGCGTGCAATCCATCTTGTTCAATCATGCGA
AACGATCCTCATCCTGTCTCTTGATCGATCTTTGCAAAAGCCTAGGCCTCCAAAAAAGCCTCCTCACTAC
TTCTGGAATAGCTCAGAGGCCGGGCCTCGGCCTCTGCATAAATAAAAAAAATTAGTCAGCCATGGGGCGG
AGAATGGGCGGAACTGGGCGGAGTTAGGGGCGGGATGGGCGGAGTTAGGGGCGGGACTATGGTTGCTGAC
TAATTGAGATGCTTGCTTTGCATACTTCTGCCTGCTGGGGAGCCTGGGGACTTTCCACACCTGGTTGCTG
ACTAATTGAGATGCTTGCTTTGCATACTTCTGCCTGCTGGGGAGCCTGGGGACTTTCCACACCCTAACTG
ACACACATTCCACAGCTGGTTCTTTCCGCCTCAGGACTCTTCCTTTTTCAATAAATCAATCTAAAGTATA
TATGAGTAAACTTGGTCTGACAGTTACCAATGCTTAATCAGTGAGGCACCTATCTCAGCGATCTGTCTAT
TTCGTTCATCCATAGTTGCCTGACTCCCCGTCGTGTAGATAACTACGATACGGGAGGGCTTACCATCTGG
CCCCAGTGCTGCAATGATACCGCGAGACCCACGCTCACCGGCTCCAGATTTATCAGCAATAAACCAGCCA
GCCGGAAGGGCCGAGCGCAGAAGTGGTCCTGCAACTTTATCCGCCTCCATCCAGTCTATTAATTGTTGCC
GGGAAGCTAGAGTAAGTAGTTCGCCAGTTAATAGTTTGCGCAACGTTGTTGCCATTGCTACAGGCATCGT
GGTGTCACGCTCGTCGTTTGGTATGGCTTCATTCAGCTCCGGTTCCCAACGATCAAGGCGAGTTACATGA
TCCCCCATGTTGTGCAAAAAAGCGGTTAGCTCCTTCGGTCCTCCGATCGTTGTCAGAAGTAAGTTGGCCG
CAGTGTTATCACTCATGGTTATGGCAGCACTGCATAATTCTCTTACTGTCATGCCATCCGTAAGATGCTT
TTCTGTGACTGGTGAGTACTCAACCAAGTCATTCTGAGAATAGTGTATGCGGCGACCGAGTTGCTCTTGC
CCGGCGTCAATACGGGATAATACCGCGCCACATAGCAGAACTTTAAAAGTGCTCATCATTGGAAAACGTT
CTTCGGGGCGAAAACTCTCAAGGATCTTACCGCTGTTGAGATCCAGTTCGATGTAACCCACTCGTGCACC
CAACTGATCTTCAGCATCTTTTACTTTCACCAGCGTTTCTGGGTGAGCAAAAACAGGAAGGCAAAATGCC
GCAAAAAAGGGAATAAGGGCGACACGGAAATGTTGAGTACTCATACTCTTCCTTTTTCAATATTATTGAA
GCATTTATCAGGGTTATTGTCTCATGAGCGGATACATATTTGAATGTATTTAGAAAAATAAACAAATAGG
GGTTCCGCGCACATTTCCCCGAAAAGTGCCACCTG
[124 nt withheld, positions 6196-6319]
C
[91 nt withheld, positions 6321-6411]
A
[49 nt withheld, positions 6413-6461]
CCTTTGACGTTGGAGTCCACGTTCTTT
[37 nt withheld, positions 6489-6525]
ACCCTATCTCGGTCTATTCTTTTGATTTATAAGGGATTTTGCCGATTTCGGCCTATTGGTTAAAAAATGA
GCTGATTTAACAAAAATTTAACGCGAATTTTAACAAAATATTAACGCTTACAATTTACG
